Addgene plasmid #20501: pWZL Neo Myr Flag HK2
Depositing lab: William Hahn & Jean Zhao. Depositing organization: Dana-Farber Cancer Institute. Publication: Integrative Genomic Approaches Identify IKBKE as a Breast Cancer Oncogene (Kinase Library Clones). Boehm JS, Zhao JJ, Yao J, Kim SY, Firestein R, Dunn IF, Sjostrom SK, Garraway LA, Weremowicz S, Richardson AL, Greulich H, Stewart CJ, Mulvey LA, Shen RR, Ambrogio L, Hirozane-Kishikawa T, Hill DE, Vidal M, Meyerson M, Grenier JK, Hinkle G, Root DE, Roberts TM, Lander ES, Polyak K, Hahn WC. Cell. 2007 Jun 15. 129(6):1065-1079. 10.1016/j.cell.2007.03.052 PubMed 17574021.
Backbone
  Vector backbone: pWZL-Neo-Myr-Flag-DEST
  Backbone manufacturer: William Hahn Lab (available at Addgene, #15300)
  Vector type: Mammalian Expression, Retroviral
  Selectable markers: Neomycin (select with G418)
Growth in bacteria
  Bacterial resistance: Ampicillin, 100 μg/mL
  Growth temperature: 37°C
  Growth strain: Stbl3
  Growth instructions: Stbl3 cells to prevent recombination.
  Copy number: Unknown
Gene/Insert
  Gene/Insert name: HK2 (alt name: hexokinase 2)
  Species: H. sapiens (human)
  GenBank ID: NM_000189
  Entrez Gene: HK2 (a.k.a. HKII, HXK2)
  Tag / fusion protein: Myr (N terminal on backbone); Flag (N terminal on backbone)
  Cloning method: Gateway Cloning
  Sequencing primers: 5′ pWZL-Fwd (GAA CCT CCT CGT TCG ACC); 3′ pWZL-Rev (TTC CGG GCC CTC ACA TTG)
Resource information
  A portion of this plasmid was derived from a plasmid made by: 4-D12
Terms and licenses: Academic/Nonprofit Terms; Industry Terms: Not Available to Industry
Depositor comments: ORFs were cloned into Gateway compatible pEntry vectors. An LR recombination reaction was performed to move the ORF to pWZL-Neo-Myr-Flag DEST such that the ORF would have 5' myristoylation and flag tags. This plasmid is part of a kinase library, and the gene has been verified, but has not been fully sequenced for minor mutations. Please see the following link for plasmids from this article that are not part of the kinase library http://www.addgene.org/pubmed/17574021
How to cite: pWZL Neo Myr Flag HK2 was a gift from William Hahn & Jean Zhao (Addgene plasmid # 20501 ; http://n2t.net/addgene:20501 ; RRID:Addgene_20501)
