[The description below was written by a language model from this plasmid's Addgene catalogue record and pLannotate feature annotations shown in this document.]
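Description:
pWZL Neo Myr Flag HK2 is a Moloney murine leukemia virus-based retroviral vector for stable expression of human hexokinase 2 (HK2) in mammalian cells. It was made by a Gateway LR reaction that moved the HK2 open reading frame from an entry clone into the pWZL-Neo-Myr-Flag-DEST destination backbone. It belongs to a library of myristoylated kinase clones. In bacteria it is maintained through a high-copy ColE1/pUC-type origin with ampicillin resistance (AmpR), and a recombination-deficient strain is specified because the repeated LTR sequences are prone to rearrangement. The annotated 10.7 kb sequence also shows a fragment of the Epstein-Barr virus oriP, an M13 phage origin and a small lacI remnant in the backbone.

The viral transcription unit begins with a CMV enhancer/promoter joined to a partial LTR segment, a hybrid 5' arrangement that drives production of genomic RNA in packaging cells. It is followed by a Ψ packaging signal and a truncated gag region lacking its start codon, which aids encapsidation. Downstream lies a Src-derived N-myristoylation signal, then the residual attB1 site, the HK2 coding sequence and attB2. The catalogue also lists an N-terminal Flag tag supplied by the backbone, although the feature table does not annotate it separately. The myristoylation signal targets the fusion protein to membranes, a strategy often used to promote kinase activation, and Flag permits detection. An EMCV IRES links HK2 to the neo gene on the same transcript, so that G418 selection enriches for transduced cells expressing the insert, and the unit ends in the 3' MMLV LTR. The depositors note that gene identity was verified but the clone was not fully sequenced for minor mutations. Such clones are used in gain-of-function screens, for example for oncogenic kinases.
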