Features (pLannotate 1.2.2; 19 found; start..end, strand, type, name):
    151..528     +  enhancer       CMV enhancer: human cytomegalovirus immediate early enhancer
    530..729     +  promoter       CMV promoter: human cytomegalovirus (CMV) immediate early promoter
    746..890     +  LTR            3' LTR (ΔU3) (fragment): self-inactivating 3' long terminal repeat (LTR) from Moloney murine leukemia virus
   1012..1286    +  misc_feature   MESV Ψ (fragment): packaging signal of murine embryonic stem cell virus
   1353..1769    +  CDS            gag (truncated): truncated Moloney murine leukemia virus (MMLV) gag gene lacking the start codon
   1817..1834    +  CDS            myr (fragment): N-myristoylation signal from Src kinase (Pellman et al., 1985; Kaplan et al., 1988)
   1890..1907    +  protein_bind   attB1 (fragment): mutant version of attB; core recombination site for the Gateway® BP reaction BP Clonase™
   1913..4663    +  CDS            HK2: HXK2_HUMAN - Experimental evidence at protein level: Swiss-Prot protein existence level 1. Catalyzes the phosphorylation of hexose, such as D-glucose and D-fructose, to hexose 6-phosphate (D-glucose 6-phosphate and D- fructose 6-phosphate, respectively) (PubMed:23185017, PubMed:26985301, PubMed:29298880). Mediates the initial step of glycolysis by catalyzing phosphorylation of D-glucose to D-glucose 6-phosphate (PubMed:29298880). Plays a key role in maintaining the integrity of the outer mitochondrial membrane by preventing the release of apoptogenic molecules from the intermembrane space and
   4665..4689    -  protein_bind   attB2: mutant version of attB; recombination site for the Gateway® BP reaction BP Clonase™
   4748..5209    +  misc_feature   IRES: internal ribosome entry site (IRES) of the encephalomyocarditis virus (EMCV)
   5214..6005    +  CDS            neo: KKA2_KLEPN - Also known as kan, nptII. Experimental evidence at protein level: Swiss-Prot protein existence level 1. Resistance to kanamycin, neomycin, paromomycin, ribostamycin, butirosin and gentamicin B. From Klebsiella pneumoniae.
   6073..6194    +  LTR            3' LTR (ΔU3) (fragment): self-inactivating 3' long terminal repeat (LTR) from Moloney murine leukemia virus
   6195..6664    +  LTR            LTR: long terminal repeat from Moloney murine leukemia virus
   6700..6804    +  promoter       AmpR promoter: bla
   6805..7665    +  CDS            AmpR: β-lactamase; bla; confers resistance to ampicillin, carbenicillin, and related antibiotics
   7824..9175    +  rep_origin     oriP (fragment): Epstein-Barr virus oriP replication origin (Yates et al., 2000)
   9431..10019   +  rep_origin     ori: high-copy-number ColE1/pMB1/pBR322/pUC origin of replication
  10202..10254   +  CDS            lacI (fragment): lac repressor; lacI; The lac repressor binds to the lac operator to inhibit transcription in E. coli. This inhibition can be relieved by adding lactose or isopropyl-β-D-thiogalactopyranoside (IPTG).
  10270..4       -  rep_origin     M13 ori (across the origin) (sequence partly withheld): M13 bacteriophage origin of replication; arrow indicates direction of (+) strand synthesis
>Addgene plasmid #20501 | pWZL Neo Myr Flag HK2 | addgene full sequence | sequence record 456535 | Addgene NGS Result
CGCGCCGATCTTCAATATTGGCCATTAGCCATATTATTCATTGGTTATATAGCATAAATCAATATTGGCT
ATTGGCCATTGCATACGTTGTATCTATATCATAATATGTACATTTATATTGGCTCATGTCCAATATGACC
GCCATGTTGGCATTGATTATTGACTAGTTATTAATAGTAATCAATTACGGGGTCATTAGTTCATAGCCCA
TATATGGAGTTCCGCGTTACATAACTTACGGTAAATGGCCCGCCTGGCTGACCGCCCAACGACCCCCGCC
CATTGACGTCAATAATGACGTATGTTCCCATAGTAACGCCAATAGGGACTTTCCATTGACGTCAATGGGT
GGAGTATTTACGGTAAACTGCCCACTTGGCAGTACATCAAGTGTATCATATGCCAAGTCCGCCCCCTATT
GACGTCAATGACGGTAAATGGCCCGCCTGGCATTATGCCCAGTACATGACCTTACGGGACTTTCCTACTT
GGCAGTACATCTACGTATTAGTCATCGCTATTACCATGGTGATGCGGTTTTGGCAGTACACCAATGGGCG
TGGATAGCGGTTTGACTCACGGGGATTTCCAAGTCTCCACCCCATTGACGTCAATGGGAGTTTGTTTTGG
CACCAAAATCAACGGGACTTTCCAAAATGTCGTAATAACCCCGCCCCGTTGACGCAAATGGGCGGTAGGC
GTGTACGGTGGGAGGTCTATATAAGCAGAGCTGGTTTAGTGAACCGCGCCAGTCCTCCGATTGACTGAGT
CGCCCGGGTACCCGTGTATCCAATAAACCCTCTTGCAGTTGCATCCGACTTGTGGTCTCGCTGTTCCTTG
GGAGGGTCTCCTCTGAGTGATTGACTACCCGTCAGCGGGGGTCTTTCATTTGGGGGCTCGTCCGGGATCG
GGAGACCCCTGCCCAGGGACCACCGACCCACCACCGGGAGGCAAGCTGGCCAGCAACTTATCTGTGTCTG
TCCGATTGTCTAGTGTCTATGACTGATTTTATGCGCCTGCGTCGGTACTAGTTAGCTAACTAGCTCTGTA
TCTGGCGGACCCGTGGTGGAACTGACGAGTTCTGAACACCCGGCCGCAACCCTGGGAGACGTCCCAGGGA
CTTTGGGGGCCGTTTTTGTGGCCCGACCTGAGGAAGGGAGTCGATGTGGAATCCGACCCCGTCAGGATAT
GTGGTTCTGGTAGGAGACGAGAACCTAAAACAGTTCCCGCCTCCGTCTGAATTTTTGCTTTCGGTTTGGA
ACCGAAGCCGCGCGTCTTGTCTGCTGCAGCGCTGCAGCATCGTTCTGTGTTGTCTCTGTCTGACTGTGTT
TCTGTATTTGTCTGAAAATTAGGGCCAGACTGTTACCACTCCCTTAAGTTTGACCTTAGGTCACTGGAAA
GATGTCGAGCGGATCGCTCACAACCAGTCGGTAGATGTCAAGAAGAGACGTTGGGTTACCTTCTGCTCTG
CAGAATGGCCAACCTTTAACGTCGGATGGCCGCGAGACGGCACCTTTAACCGAGACCTCATCACCCAGGT
TAAGATCAAGGTCTTTTCACCTGGCCCGCATGGACACCCAGACCAGGTCCCCTACATCGTGACCTGGGAA
GCCTTGGCTTTTGACCCCCCTCCCTGGGTCAAGCCCTTTGTACACCCTAAGCCTCCGCCTCCTCTTCCTC
CATCCGCCCCGTCTCTCCCCCTTGAACCTCCTCGTTCGACCCCGCCTCGATCCTCCCTTTATCCAGCCCT
CACTCCTTCTCTAGGCGCCGGCCGGATCCAGAATTCGCCACCATGGGGTCTTCAAAATCTAAACCAAAGG
ACCCCAGCCAGCGCCGGCGCAGGATCCGAGGTTACCTTGACTACAAAGACGATGACGACAAGCAATTGAC
AAGTTTGTACAAAAAAGTTGGCATGATTGCCTCGCATCTGCTTGCCTACTTCTTCACGGAGCTCAACCAT
GACCAAGTGCAGAAGGTTGACCAGTATCTCTACCACATGCGCCTCTCTGATGAGACCCTCTTGGAGATCT
CTAAGCGGTTCCGCAAGGAGATGGAGAAAGGGCTTGGAGCCACCACTCACCCTACTGCAGCAGTGAAGAT
GCTGCCCACCTTTGTGAGGTCCACTCCAGATGGGACAGAACACGGAGAGTTCCTGGCTCTGGATCTTGGA
GGGACCAACTTCCGTGTGCTTTGGGTGAAAGTAACGGACAATGGGCTCCAGAAGGTGGAGATGGAGAATC
AGATCTATGCCATCCCTGAGGACATCATGCGAGGCAGTGGCACCCAGCTGTTTGACCACATTGCCGAATG
CCTGGCTAACTTCATGGATAAGCTACAAATCAAAGACAAGAAGCTCCCACTGGGTTTTACCTTCTCGTTC
CCCTGCCACCAGACTAAACTAGACGAGAGTTTCCTGGTCTCATGGACCAAGGGATTCAAGTCCAGTGGAG
TGGAAGGCAGAGACGTTGTGGCTCTGATCCGGAAGGCCATCCAGAGGAGAGGGGACTTTGATATCGACAT
TGTGGCTGTGGTGAATGACACAGTTGGGACCATGATGACCTGTGGTTATGATGACCACAACTGTGAGATT
GGTCTCATTGTGGGCACGGGCAGCAACGCCTGCTACATGGAAGAGATGCGCCACATCGACATGGTGGAAG
GCGATGAGGGGCGGATGTGTATCAATATGGAGTGGGGGGCCTTCGGGGACGATGGCTCGCTCAACGACAT
TCGCACTGAGTTTGACCAGGAGATTGACATGGGCTCACTGAACCCGGGAAAGCAACTGTTTGAGAAGATG
ATCAGTGGGATGTACATGGGGGAGCTGGTGAGGCTTATCCTGGTGAAGATGGCCAAGGAGGAGCTGCTCT
TTGGGGGGAAGCTCAGCCCAGAGCTTCTCAACACCGGTCGCTTTGAGACCAAAGACATCTCAGACATTGA
AGGGGAGAAGGATGGCATCCGGAAGGCCCGTGAGGTCCTGATGCGGTTGGGCCTGGACCCGACTCAGGAG
GACTGCGTGGCCACTCACCGGATCTGCCAGATCGTGTCCACACGCTCCGCCAGCCTGTGCGCAGCCACCC
TGGCCGCCGTGCTGCAGCGCATCAAGGAGAACAAAGGCGAGGAGCGGCTGCGCTCTACTATTGGGGTCGA
CGGTTCCGTCTACAAGAAACACCCCCATTTTGCCAAGCGTCTACATAAGACCGTGCGGCGGCTGGTGCCC
GGCTGCGATGTCCGCTTCCTCCGCTCCGAGGATGGCAGTGGCAAAGGTGCAGCCATGGTGACAGCAGTGG
CTTACCGGCTGGCCGATCAACACCGTGCCCGCCAGAAGACATTAGAGCATCTGCAGCTGAGCCATGACCA
GCTGCTGGAGGTCAAGAGGAGGATGAAGGTAGAAATGGAGCGAGGTCTGAGCAAGGAGACTCATGCCAGT
GCCCCCGTCAAGATGCTGCCCACCTACGTGTGTGCTACCCCGGACGGCACAGAGAAAGGGGACTTCTTGG
CCTTGGACCTTGGAGGAACAAATTTCCGGGTCCTGCTGGTCCGTGTTCGGAATGGGAAGTGGGGTGGAGT
GGAGATGCACAACAAGATCTACGCCATCCCGCAGGAGGTCATGCACGGCACCGGGGACGAGCTCTTTGAC
CACATTGTCCAGTGCATCGCGGACTTCCTCGAGTACATGGGCATGAAGGGCGTGTCCCTGCCTCTGGGTT
TTACCTTCTCCTTCCCCTGCCAGCAGAACAGCCTGGACGAGAGCATCCTCCTCAAGTGGACAAAAGGCTT
CAAGGCATCTGGCTGCGAGGGCGAGGACGTGGTGACCCTGCTGAAGGAAGCGATCCACCGGCGAGAGGAG
TTTGACCTGGATGTGGTTGCTGTGGTGAACGACACAGTCGGAACTATGATGACCTGTGGCTTTGAAGACC
CTCACTGTGAAGTTGGCCTCATTGTTGGCACGGGCAGCAATGCCTGCTACATGGAGGAGATGCGCAACGT
GGAACTGGTGGAAGGAGAAGAGGGGCGGATGTGTGTGAACATGGAATGGGGGGCCTTCGGGGACAATGGA
TGCCTAGATGACTTCCGCACAGAATTTGATGTGGCTGTGGATGAGCTTTCACTCAACCCCGGCAAGCAGA
GGTTCGAGAAAATGATCAGTGGAATGTACCTGGGTGAGATTGTCCGTAACATTCTCATCGATTTCACCAA
GCGTGGACTGCTCTTCCGAGGCCGCATCTCAGAGCGGCTCAAGACAAGGGGCATCTTTGAAACCAAGTTC
TTGTCTCAGATTGAGAGTGACTGCCTGGCCCTGCTGCAAGTCCGAGCCATCCTGCAACACTTAGGGCTTG
AGAGCACCTGTGACGACAGCATCATTGTTAAGGAGGTGTGCACTGTGGTGGCCCGGCGGGCAGCCCAGCT
CTGTGGCGCAGGCATGGCCGCTGTGGTGGACAGGATACGAGAAAACCGTGGGCTGGACGCTCTCAAAGTG
ACAGTGGGTGTGGATGGGACCCTCTACAAGCTACATCCTCACTTTGCCAAAGTCATGCATGAGACAGTGA
AGGACCTGGCTCCGAAATGTGATGTGTCTTTCCTGCAGTCAGAGGATGGCAGCGGGAAGGGGGCGGCGCT
CATCACTGCTGTGGCCTGCCGCATCCGTGAGGCTGGACAGCGATACCCAACTTTCTTGTACAAAGTGGTT
TGATCTAGTCGACCAATTCCGGTTATTTTCCACCATATTGCCGTCTTTTGGCAATGTGAGGGCCCGGAAA
CCTGGCCCTGTCTTCTTGACGAGCATTCCTAGGGGTCTTTCCCCTCTCGCCAAAGGAATGCAAGGTCTGT
TGAATGTCGTGAAGGAAGCAGTTCCTCTGGAAGCTTCTTGAAGACAAACAACGTCTGTAGCGACCCTTTG
CAGGCAGCGGAACCCCCCACCTGGCGACAGGTGCCTCTGCGGCCAAAAGCCACGTGTATAAGATACACCT
GCAAAGGCGGCACAACCCCAGTGCCACGTTGTGAGTTGGATAGTTGTGGAAAGAGTCAAATGGCTCTCCT
CAAGCGTATTCAACAAGGGGCTGAAGGATGCCCAGAAGGTACCCCATTGTATGGGATCTGATCTGGGGCC
TCGGTGCACATGCTTTACATGTGTTTAGTCGAGGTTAAAAAACGTCTAGGCCCCCCGAACCACGGGGACG
TGGTTTTCCTTTGAAAAACACGATGATAATACCATGATTGAACAAGATGGATTGCACGCAGGTTCTCCGG
CCGCTTGGGTGGAGAGGCTATTCGGCTATGACTGGGCACAACAGACAATCGGCTGCTCTGATGCCGCCGT
GTTCCGGCTGTCAGCGCAGGGGCGCCCGGTTCTTTTTGTCAAGACCGACCTGTCCGGTGCCCTGAATGAA
CTGCAGGACGAGGCAGCGCGGCTATCGTGGCTGGCCACGACGGGCGTTCCTTGCGCAGCTGTGCTCGACG
TTGTCACTGAAGCGGGAAGGGACTGGCTGCTATTGGGCGAAGTGCCGGGGCAGGATCTCCTGTCATCTCA
CCTTGCTCCTGCCGAGAAAGTATCCATCATGGCTGATGCAATGCGGCGGCTGCATACGCTTGATCCGGCT
ACCTGCCCATTCGACCACCAAGCGAAACATCGCATCGAGCGAGCACGTACTCGGATGGAAGCCGGTCTTG
TCGATCAGGATGATCTGGACGAAGAGCATCAGGGGCTCGCGCCAGCCGAACTGTTCGCCAGGCTCAAGGC
GCGCATGCCCGACGGCGAGGATCTCGTCGTGACCCATGGCGATGCCTGCTTGCCGAATATCATGGTGGAA
AATGGCCGCTTTTCTGGATTCATCGACTGTGGCCGGCTGGGTGTGGCGGACCGCTATCAGGACATAGCGT
TGGCTACCCGTGATATTGCTGAAGAGCTTGGCGGCGAATGGGCTGACCGCTTCCTCGTGCTTTACGGTAT
CGCCGCTCCCGATTCGCAGCGCATCGCCTTCTATCGCCTTCTTGACGAGTTCTTCTGAGCGGGACTCTGG
GGTTCGCATCGATAAAATAAAAGATTTTATTTAGTCTCCAGAAAAAGGGGGGAATGAAAGACCCCACCTG
TAGGTTTGGCAAGCTAGCTTAAGTAACGCCATTTTGCAAGGCATGGAAAAATACATAACTGAGAATAGAG
AAGTTCAGATCAAGGTCAGGAACAGATGGAACAGCTGAATATGGGCCAAACAGGATATCTGTGGTAAGCA
GTTCCTGCCCCGGCTCAGGGCCAAGAACAGATGGAACAGCTGAATATGGGCCAAACAGGATATCTGTGGT
AAGCAGTTCCTGCCCCGGCTCAGGGCCAAGAACAGATGGTCCCCAGATGCGGTCCAGCCCTCAGCAGTTT
CTAGAGAACCATCAGATGTTTCCAGGGTGCCCCAAGGACCTGAAATGACCCTGTGCCTTATTTGAACTAA
CCAATCAGTTCGCTTCTCGCTTCTGTTCGCGCGCTTCTGCTCCCCGAGCTCAATAAAAGAGCCCACAACC
CCTCACTCGGGGCGCCAGTCCTCCGATTGACTGAGTCGCCCGGGTACCCGTGTATCCAATAAACCCTCTT
GCAGTTGCATCCGACTTGTGGTCTCGCTGTTCCTTGGGAGGGTCTCCTCTGAGTGATTGACTACCCGTCA
GCGGGGGTCTTTCACAGGCCAGTGGGGCCGCACTTTTCGGGGAAATGTGCGCGGAACCCCTATTTGTTTA
TTTTTCTAAATACATTCAAATATGTATCCGCTCATGAGACAATAACCCTGATAAATGCTTCAATAATATT
GAAAAAGGAAGAGTATGAGTATTCAACATTTCCGTGTCGCCCTTATTCCCTTTTTTGCGGCATTTTGCCT
TCCTGTTTTTGCTCACCCAGAAACGCTGGTGAAAGTAAAAGATGCTGAAGATCAGTTGGGTGCACGAGTG
GGTTACATCGAACTGGATCTCAACAGCGGTAAGATCCTTGAGAGTTTTCGCCCCGAAGAACGTTTTCCAA
TGATGAGCACTTTTAAAGTTCTGCTATGTGGCGCGGTATTATCCCGTATTGACGCCGGGCAAGAGCAACT
CGGTCGCCGCATACACTATTCTCAGAATGACTTGGTTGAGTACTCACCAGTCACAGAAAAGCATCTTACG
GATGGCATGACAGTAAGAGAATTATGCAGTGCTGCCATAACCATGAGTGATAACACTGCGGCCAACTTAC
TTCTGACAACGATCGGAGGACCGAAGGAGCTAACCGCTTTTTTGCACAACATGGGGGATCATGTAACTCG
CCTTGATCGTTGGGAACCGGAGCTGAATGAAGCCATACCAAACGACGAGCGTGACACCACGATGCCTGTA
GCAATGGCAACAACGTTGCGCAAACTATTAACTGGCGAACTACTTACTCTAGCTTCCCGGCAACAATTAA
TAGACTGGATGGAGGCGGATAAAGTTGCAGGACCACTTCTGCGCTCGGCCCTTCCGGCTGGCTGGTTTAT
TGCTGATAAATCTGGAGCCGGTGAGCGTGGGTCTCGCGGTATCATTGCAGCACTGGGGCCAGATGGTAAG
CCCTCCCGTATCGTAGTTATCTACACGACGGGGAGTCAGGCAACTATGGATGAACGAAATAGACAGATCG
CTGAGATAGGTGCCTCACTGATTAAGCATTGGTAACTGTCAGACCAAGTTTACTCATATATACTTTAGAT
TGATTTGCGGCCGCGAAAAGGACAAGCAGCGAAAATTCACGCCCCCTTGGGAGGTGGCGGCATATGCAAA
GGATAGCACTCCCACTCTACTACTGGGTATCATATGCTGACTGTATATGCATGAGGATAGCATATGCTAC
CCGGATACAGATTAGGATAGCATATACTACCCAGATATAGATTAGGATAGCATATGCTACCCAGATATAG
ATTAGGATAGCCTATGCTACCCAGATATAAATTAGGATAGCATATACTACCCAGATATAGATTAGGATAG
CATATGCTACCCAGATATAGATTAGGATAGCCTATGCTACCCAGATATAGATTAGGATAGCATATGCTAT
CCAGATATTTGGGTAGTATATGCTACCCATGGCAACATTAGCCCACCGTGCTCTCAGCGACCTCGTGAAT
ATGAGGACCAACAACCCTGTGCTTGGCGCTCAGGCGCAAGTGTGTGTAATTTGTCCTCCAGATCGCAGCA
ATCGCGCCCCTATCTTGGCCCGCCCACCTACTTATGCAGGTATTCCCCGGGGTGCCATTAGTGGTTTTGT
GGGCAAGTGGTTTGACCGCAGTGGTTAGCGGGGTTACAATCAGCCAAGTTATTACACCCTTATTTTACAG
TCCAAAACCGCAGGGCGGCGTGTGGGGGCTGACGCGTGCCCCCACTCCACAATTTCAAAAAAAAGAGTGG
CCACTTGTCTTTGTTTATGGGCCCCATTGGCGTGGAGCCCCGTTTAATTTTCGGGGGTGTTAGAGACAAC
CAGTGGAGTCCGCTGCTGTCGGCGTCCACTCTCTTTCCCCTTGTTACAAATAGAGTGTAACAACATGGTT
CACCTGTCTTGGTCCCTGCCTGGGACACATCTTAATAACCCCAGTATCATATTGCACTAGGATTATGTGT
TGCCCATAGCCATAAATTCGTGTGAGATGGACATCCAGTCTTTACGGCTTGTCCCCACCCCATGGATTTC
TATTGTTAAAGATATTCAGAATGTTTCATTCCTACACTAGTATTTATTGCCCAAGGGGTTTGTGAGGGTT
ATATTGGTGTCATAGCACAATGCCACCACTGAACCCCCCGTCCAAATTTTATTCTGGGGGCGTCACCTGA
AACCTTGTTTTCGAGCACCTCACATACACCTTACTGTTCACAACTCAGCAGTTATTCTATTAGCTAAACG
AAGGAGAATGAAGAAGCAGGCGAAGATTCAGGAGAGTTCACTGCCCGCTCCTTGATCTTCAGCCACTGCC
CTTGTGACTAAAATGGTTCACTACCCTCGTGGAATCCTGACCCCATGTAAATAAAACCGTGACAGCTCAT
GGGGTGGGAGATATCGCTGTTCCTTAGGACCCTTTTACTAACCCTAATTCGATAGCATATGCTTCCCGTT
GGGTAACATATGCTATTGAATTAGGGTTAGTCTGGATAGTATATACTACTACCCGGGAAGCATATGCTAC
CCGTTTAGGGTTAACAAGGGGGCCTTATAAACACTATTGCTAATGCCCTCTTGAGGGTCCGCTTATCGGT
AGCTACACAGGCCCCTCTGATTGACGTTGGTGTAGCCTCCCGTAGTCTTCCTGGGCCCCTGGGAGGTACA
TGTCGGCCGCAAAAGGATCTAGGTGAAGATCCTTTTTGATAATCTCATGACCAAAATCCCTTAACGTGAG
TTTTCGTTCCACTGAGCGTCAGACCCCGTAGAAAAGATCAAAGGATCTTCTTGAGATCCTTTTTTTCTGC
GCGTAATCTGCTGCTTGCAAACAAAAAAACCACCGCTACCAGCGGTGGTTTGTTTGCCGGATCAAGAGCT
ACCAACTCTTTTTCCGAAGGTAACTGGCTTCAGCAGAGCGCAGATACCAAATACTGTTCTTCTAGTGTAG
CCGTAGTTAGGCCACCACTTCAAGAACTCTGTAGCACCGCCTACATACCTCGCTCTGCTAATCCTGTTAC
CAGTGGCTGCTGCCAGTGGCGATAAGTCGTGTCTTACCGGGTTGGACTCAAGACGATAGTTACCGGATAA
GGCGCAGCGGTCGGGCTGAACGGGGGGTTCGTGCACACAGCCCAGCTTGGAGCGAACGACCTACACCGAA
CTGAGATACCTACAGCGTGAGCTATGAGAAAGCGCCACGCTTCCCGAAGGGAGAAAGGCGGACAGGTATC
CGGTAAGCGGCAGGGTCGGAACAGGAGAGCGCACGAGGGAGCTTCCAGGGGGAAACGCCTGGTATCTTTA
TAGTCCTGTCGGGTTTCGCCACCTCTGACTTGAGCGTCGATTTTTGTGATGCTCGTCAGGGGGGCGGAGC
CTATGGAAAAACGCCAGCAACGCGGCCTTTTTACGGTTCCTGGCCTTTTGCTGGCCTTTTGCTCACATGT
TCTTTCCTGCGTTATCCCCTGATTCTGTGGATAACCGTATTACCGCCTTTGAGTGAGCTGATACCGCTCG
CCGCAGCCGAACGACCGAGCGCAGCGAGTCAGTGAGCGAGGAAGCGGAAGAGCGCCCAATACGCAAACCG
CCTCTCCCCGCGCGTTGGCCGATTCATTAATGCAACTATGGTTGGCGCGTTGTAAACGTTAATATTTTGT
TAAAATTCGCGTTAAATTTTTGTTAAATCAGCTCATTTTTTAACCAATAGACCGAAATCGGCAAAATCCC
TTATAAATCAAAAGAATAGCCCGAGATAGAGT
[37 nt withheld, positions 10393-10429]
AAAGAACGTGGACTCCAACGTCAAAGG
[141 nt withheld, positions 10457-10597]
G
[46 nt withheld, positions 10599-10644]
A
[72 nt withheld, positions 10646-10717]
