>Addgene plasmid #20501 | pWZL Neo Myr Flag HK2 | addgene partial sequence | sequence record 26324 | 20501 with pWZL-Fwd
CTCCTTCTCTAGGCGCCGGCCGGATCCAGAATTCGCCACCATGGGGTCTTCAAAATCTAAACCAAAGGAC
CCCAGCCAGCGCCGGCGCAGGATCCGAGGTTACCTTGACTACAAAGACGATGACGACAAGCAATTGACAA
GTTTGTACAAAAAAGTTGGCATGATTGCCTCGCATCTGCTTGCCTACTTCTTCACGGAGCTCAACCATGA
CCAAGTGCAGAAGGTTGACCAGTATCTCTACCACATGCGCCTCTCTGATGAGACCCTCTTGGAGATCTCT
AAGCGGTTCCGCAAGGAGATGGAGAAAGGGCTTGGAGCCACCACTCACCCTACTGCAGCAGTGAAGATGC
TGCCCACCTTTGTGAGGTCCACTCCAGATGGGACAGAACACGGAGAGTTCCTGGCTCTGGATCTTGGAGG
GACCAACTTCCGTGTGCTTTGGGTGAAAGTAACGGACAATGGGCTCCAGAAGGTGGAGATGGAGAATCAG
ATCTATGCCATCCCTGAGGACATCATGCGAGGCAGTGGCACCCAGCTGTTTGACCACATTGCCGAATGCC
TGGCTAACTTCATGGATAAGCTACAAATCAAAGACAAGAAGCTCCCACTGGGTTTTACCTTCTCGTTCCC
CTGCCACCAGACTAAACTAGACGAGAGTTTCCTGGTCTCATGGACCAAGGGATTCAAGTCCAGTGGAGTG
GAAGGCAGAGACGTTGTGGCTCTGATCCGGAAGGCCATCCAGAGGAGAGGGGACTTTGATATCGACATTG
T
